Addgene plasmid #220307: pcDNA3.1-TRPV1exCellHalo
Purpose: Mammalian expression vector for a subunit of rat TRPV1 with circularly permutated HaloTag inserted between the S5 and S6 transmembrane helices
Depositing lab: Eric Senning. Depositing organization: University of Texas at Austin. Publication: Fluorescence labeling strategies for cell surface expression of TRPV1. Mott TM, Wulffraat GC, Eddins AJ, Mehl RA, Senning EN. J Gen Physiol. 2024 Oct 7;156(10):e202313523. doi: 10.1085/jgp.202313523. Epub 2024 Aug 20. PubMed 39162763.
Backbone
  Vector backbone: pcDNA3.1
  Vector type: Mammalian Expression
  Selectable markers: Neomycin (select with G418)
Growth in bacteria
  Bacterial resistance: Ampicillin, 100 μg/mL
  Growth temperature: 37°C
  Growth strain: DH5alpha
  Copy number: High Copy
Gene/Insert
  Gene/Insert name: rTRPV1exCellHalo (alt name: TRPV1cpHaloTag)
  Species: R. norvegicus (rat)
  Insert size (bp): 3477
  Mutation: linker included to insert cpHaloTag (
  Entrez Gene: Trpv1 (a.k.a. TRPV1_SON, VR.5'sv, Vr1, Vr1l1)
  Promoter: CMV promoter
  Tag / fusion protein: circularly permutated Halotag (Deo et al., Nat Chem Biol., 2021)
  Cloning method: Restriction Enzyme; 5′ cloning site KpnI (not destroyed); 3′ cloning site NotI (not destroyed)
  Sequencing primers: 5′ TAATACGACTCACTATAGGG
Resource information
  A portion of this plasmid was derived from a plasmid made by: The rat TRPV1 was acquired from Sharona Gordon at University of Washington.
Terms and licenses: Academic/Nonprofit Terms; Industry Terms
Depositor comments: Please visit https://doi.org/10.1101/2024.05.09.593209 for bioRxiv preprint.
How to cite: pcDNA3.1-TRPV1exCellHalo was a gift from Eric Senning (Addgene plasmid # 220307 ; http://n2t.net/addgene:220307 ; RRID:Addgene_220307)
