[The description below was written by a language model from this plasmid's Addgene catalogue record and pLannotate feature annotations shown in this document.]
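Description:
pcDNA3.1-TRPV1exCellHalo is a mammalian expression plasmid built on the pcDNA3.1 backbone that encodes a subunit of the rat TRPV1 ion channel carrying a circularly permuted HaloTag (cpHaloTag). The tag is inserted, via an added linker, between the S5 and S6 transmembrane helices, and the construct name indicates that this placement presents it on the extracellular face of the channel. The roughly 3.5 kb fusion insert was cloned between KpnI and NotI sites, both retained. It is transcribed from the human CMV immediate-early enhancer and promoter and terminated by the bovine growth hormone polyadenylation signal. The feature table annotates the whole open reading frame simply as Trpv1 and does not mark the HaloTag portion separately. T7 and SP6 phage promoters flank the insert, with T7 upstream serving as a sequencing primer site and a possible start point for in vitro transcription.

In bacteria the 9.3 kb plasmid replicates from a high-copy ColE1/pUC-type origin and is selected with ampicillin through the β-lactamase gene. An f1 origin is also present, allowing single-stranded DNA production. For mammalian cells, an SV40 early promoter drives a neomycin phosphotransferase gene followed by an SV40 poly(A) signal, permitting G418 selection of stable lines. Small annotated fragments (lacI, lac promoter/operator, ble, bom, a short LTR-like match) appear to be backbone remnants rather than functional parts.

The associated work concerns fluorescence labeling strategies for cell surface expression of TRPV1. HaloTag binds chloroalkane ligands covalently, so an externally exposed tag should allow labeling of channels at the plasma membrane with suitable dye conjugates.
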