Features (pLannotate 1.2.2; 21 found; start..end, strand, type, name):
     12..33      -  promoter       SV40 promoter (fragment): SV40 enhancer and early promoter
     37..261     -  polyA_signal   bGH poly(A) signal: bovine growth hormone polyadenylation signal
    287..305     +  promoter       SP6 promoter: promoter for bacteriophage SP6 RNA polymerase
    626..4099    -  CDS            Trpv1: TRPV1_RAT - Also known as Vr1, Vr1l. Experimental evidence at protein level: Swiss-Prot protein existence level 1. [Isoform 3]: Does not display channel activity in response to noxious chemical compounds, such as capsaicin and the vanilloid resiniferatoxin. Channel activity is not elicited by mildly acidic extracellular pH, and only slight channel activity is observed in response to noxiuos heat stimuli. From Rattus norvegicus (Rat).
   4241..4259    -  promoter       T7 promoter: promoter for bacteriophage T7 RNA polymerase
   4275..4308    -  LTR            5' LTR (truncated) (fragment): truncated 5' long terminal repeat (LTR) from HIV-1
   4304..4507    -  promoter       CMV promoter: human cytomegalovirus (CMV) immediate early promoter
   4508..4887    -  enhancer       CMV enhancer: human cytomegalovirus immediate early enhancer
   5042..5094    +  misc_feature   bom (fragment): basis of mobility region from pBR322
   5153..5257    +  promoter       AmpR promoter: bla
   5258..6118    +  CDS            AmpR: β-lactamase; bla; confers resistance to ampicillin, carbenicillin, and related antibiotics
   6289..6877    +  rep_origin     ori: high-copy-number ColE1/pMB1/pBR322/pUC origin of replication
   7060..7152    +  CDS            lacI (fragment): lac repressor; lacI; The lac repressor binds to the lac operator to inhibit transcription in E. coli. This inhibition can be relieved by adding lactose or isopropyl-β-D-thiogalactopyranoside (IPTG).
   7165..7186    +  protein_bind   CAP binding site: CAP binding activates transcription in the presence of cAMP. E. coli catabolite activator protein
   7201..7231    +  promoter       lac promoter: promoter for the E. coli lac operon
   7239..7255    +  protein_bind   lac operator: The lac repressor binds to the lac operator to inhibit transcription in E. coli. This inhibition can be relieved by adding lactose or isopropyl-β-D-thiogalactopyranoside (IPTG). lac repressor encoded by lacI
   7328..7449    -  polyA_signal   SV40 poly(A) signal: SV40 polyadenylation signal
   7444..7602    -  CDS            ble (fragment): BLE_KLEPN - Experimental evidence at protein level: Swiss-Prot protein existence level 1. Binding protein with a strong affinity to the bleomycin family of antibiotics. Binds to CL990; an antimitotic-antibiotic compound. From Klebsiella pneumoniae.
   7626..8417    -  CDS            neo: KKA2_KLEPN - Also known as kan, nptII. Experimental evidence at protein level: Swiss-Prot protein existence level 1. Resistance to kanamycin, neomycin, paromomycin, ribostamycin, butirosin and gentamicin B. From Klebsiella pneumoniae.
   8484..8813    -  promoter       SV40 promoter: SV40 enhancer and early promoter
   8827..9255    -  rep_origin     f1 ori (sequence partly withheld): f1 bacteriophage origin of replication; arrow indicates direction of (+) strand synthesis
>Addgene plasmid #220307 | pcDNA3.1-TRPV1exCellHalo | addgene full sequence | sequence record 436649 | Addgene NGS Result
CCCTAGAGCCCCAGCTGGTTCTTTCCGCCTCAGAAGCCATAGAGCCCACCGCATCCCCAGCATGCCTGCT
ATTGTCTTCCCAATCCTCCCCCTTGCTGTCCTGCCCCACCCCACCCCCCAGAATAGAATGACACCTACTC
AGACAATGCGATGCAATTTCCTCATTTTATTAGGAAAGGACAGTGGGAGTGGCACCTTCCAGGGTCAAGG
AAGGCACGGGGGAGGGGCAAACAACAGATGGCTGGCAACTAGAAGGCACAGTCGAGGCTGATCAGCGAGC
TCTAGCATTTAGGTGACACTATAGAATAGGGCCCTCTAGATGCATGCTCGAGCGGCCGCTTTTTTTTTTT
TTTTTTTTTTTTTTTTTTTTTTATGTGTCCAAGTAGAGATTTGCCATTCACTCTGTTTAATAAAGTCCAT
AAAGAGTTGAAAGCCAAATGTTTGGAGATCATGGTTGGATACACATCTCAATTCCCACACACCTCCCAGT
TCCCACAGCAGGCCCGCCGAAGTCCTAGGAATGTGCCTAGGCAGGCACAGAGTGGACCCAGATAACGTCA
ACCCTGCTGGTTCCCTAAGCAGACCACCCAAAGACCCCGCATTGATCCCTGCATAGTGTCCATTATTTCT
CCCCTGGGACCATGGAATCCTTGAAAACCTCAGCATCCTCTGGCTTAAGGGATCCCGTATAATGCTTCAG
TTGAACTTCTTCCTGCTGGGTGGCATGTCTATCTCGAGTGCTTGCATCCCTCAGAAGGGGAACCAGGGCA
AAGTTCTTCCAGTTTCTCCCTGAAACTCGGCCTGACCTCAGGGAGAAGCTCAGGGTGCGCTTGACGCCCT
CACAGTTGCCTGGGTCCTCGTTGATGATACCCACATTGGTGTTCCAGGTAGTCCAGTTTACCTCGTCCAC
CCTGAAACACCACCGGTAGTCATCCTTGCCGTCAGGAGTGAACCCCACCTGCAGCAGCTTGCCAGAGCGG
AAGGCCTTCCTCATGCACTTCAGGAAGCTCTTCTCTGTATCCAGGATGGTGATGGCTCTCTGCAGCTTCC
AGATGTTCTTGCTCTCTTGTGCAATCTTGTTGACGGTCTCACCCATGAGAGCAATGAGCATGTTGAGCAG
AAGGATGTAGGTGAGAATCACATAGGCCAGTAACAGGATGATGAAGACAGCCTTGAAGTCGTAGTTCTCA
GTGAACTCCAGGTCGCCCATGCCGATGGTGAACTTGAACAGCTCCAGACATGTGGAATACAGGCTGTTGT
AAGAGTTACCTGGCTTGCAGGCAGACCCCCGGCACTTGTGTGGTGTGGACTCCATAGGCAGCCCGGCAAA
TTCTGGCCATTCGTCCCAGGTCGGGATAGGGCGGATGAACTCCATAAATGCAATACCTTTGACGCGCTCT
GGATTGCGCTTGGCCCAGTGGAAACCCAGAGCGGAGCCCCAGTCGTGAATGACCAGGACGACCTCTTCCA
GACCCAGGGCTTCGATGAAGGCATCCATGAAGCGGACGTGGTCGTCGAAGAAATAACCCAGGTCTGGTTT
GTCGGATTTGCCCATACCGATCAGGTCTGGAGCAATGCAGCGATGGGTCGGTGCAACATGCGGGATGATG
TTGCGCCACACGTAGGAGGAGGTCGGGTTACCGTGCAGGAACAGCACAGGGGTGCCATCGCGCGGACCAA
CATCGACGTAGTGCATGCGCTCGCCCAGGACTTCCACATAATGGGGGTCGAATGGAAAGCCAGTACCGAT
TTCTGCCATGCTGCCTCCTGTGCCTCCGCTGCCTCCTGTGCCTCCGCTGCCTCCAGTGGTTGGCTCGCCG
GAAATCTCGAGCGTCGACAGCCAGCGCGCGATCTCGCTGCCGATCAGGTCCGGGTTGTCTTCTTGCAGCA
GATTCAGACCCGGGCCGATGTCCACAGCCTTGCAGTTAGGCAGGCTTTTGGCCAGGCGAGCGGCTTCGGC
CGGTGGGATCAGAACGCCTGGGGTGCCCCAGAACAGCAGCTTCGGGACAGGGGACTGGTGCAGCCAGTCC
ATGTATTCTTCGACCAGCGCGACGATGTTCGCTGGCTCACCGGCGATTGGCAGCTCGTTTGGGAAGCGCC
ACAGTGGCTCGCGGTCAACAGGATTCAGGAACGGCTCGCGGTAATGGTCCATCTCGACTTCAGTCAGCGG
GCGGACGACACCCATCGGCAGCGTACCCTCGATAAAAACGTTCTGATCGATGATCAGCTTGCGGCCGACG
TCGGTGGTGCGGAAGGCCTGGAAGGTCTCGCGGGCAAAGGCAGAGTTATTCTTCCCATCCTCAATCAGTG
TCACCACAGCTGTGGAAAATCCAAACAAGAACACGAGGTAGACGAACATAAACCGGCACAGGTCTCTGAG
GATCATCTTCTCAATCATGACAGCATAGATGCCCATCTGCTGGAATCCTCGGGTATAGTAGAGCATGTTG
GTCCAGCCCATGGCCAGGGAGAACACCATGGAAGCCACATACTCCTTGCGTTGGCTGAAGTACAGTACCA
CAGACACCAGCATGAACAGCGACTGTACAAAGAAAAGTATCTCACTGTAGCTGTCCACAAACAAACTCTT
GAGGGATGGTCGCCTCTGCAGGAAATATTGAATCCCTCGGAAGAAGAAGTAGACTCCTCCTGACACAGAC
AAGATCTCTCCGGTGACTCGGAAATAGTCCCCAACGGTGTTTTTCAGCTTATAGGGGGGCAAGCCTTCCA
CAGGCCGATAGTAGGCAGCCGCGGTGAAGATGATCATATACAAGCAGTAGACGAAGAAGTTGAAGTAGAA
GATGCGCTTGACAAATCTGTCCCACTTGTCCTGTAGGAGTCGGTTCAAGGGTTCCACGAGAAGCATGTCA
TGACGGTTAGGGGTCTCACTGCTGCTGTAAGCGATCACCTCCAGAACCGAGTTCTTTTCACAGGTGTCAA
TGCAGGACAGGTCATAAAGGGAGGAGTGCACTGGCCCATAGGCCCATTCGGTGAACTTCCTGGATAGGTG
TCGGCACTCGGGTTCATGGATCTCCCTCTGGAGAATGTAGGCCAAGACCCCGATCTTCCCACTGCTAGCA
GCCAGAGCCAGTGGCGTGAGCCCCTTCCTGTTGGTGATCTCTTCCAGCTTCAGCGTGGGGTGGAGTTTGG
CCCCCAGGATCAAGATCTCGTTGTACATGCTTGTCACGAACTTGGTGTTGTCAACTGTGTTATCTGCCAC
CTCCACCAGGGCATGAAGCACCGTGTTGCCCACTGAGTCCCGGGCGCTGATGTCTGCAGGCTGCCAGGAG
TTCTGCAGCAGGAACTTCACAATGGCCAGCTGGTTGGTGCACGCAGCCAGGGACAGGGGCAGCTCACCAA
AGTAGAAGCCAGGCCTCCCTTTGGTTTTCTTGAAGAAGTCCCCGTTAGCCGCAGCCTGGACATCTGCTCC
ATTCTCCACCAAGAGGGTCACCAGCGTCATGTTCCGCCGTTCAATGGCAATGTGCAGTGCTGTCTGGCCC
TTGTAGTAGCTGTCTGTGTAGCTGGCATTGACAAACTGCTTCAGGCTGTCTGTCTTCCGGGCAACGTCCA
GGAGCAGAGCGATGGTGTCATTCTGCCCATTGTGCAGATTGAGCATGGCTTTTAGCAGACAGGTCTTTCC
TGTCTCTGGGTCTTTGAACTCGCTGTCAGTCAGGCGCTTCTTGCTCCTCTGCAGGAAGGGCAGCAGGCTC
TCCAGCTCCTGGCAGTTACTCTGAGCCACAGCATCGAAGATGCTCCTGCGATCATAGAGCCTCGGGGGCT
TCTCACCAGCGGAGACGGAGTCCTGGGATGACGGCCTGACACTGGCAGGTCCATCCCCAGGCCTCTGGAT
AGTTAGAACAGAGCTGACAGTGATGATAGGGCAGGAAGCCAGCCCGCCTTCCTCATAAGGGCAGTCCAGG
GGAGAGGCCTCCTCCGAGTCACCCTTCCCAAAAAGCCGGGTACGACTCCTGGTAGTGAAGATGTGGGGCT
TGACTGGAGGTGGCTTGCAGTTAGGGTCTCTGTCTGGAGGGTCCAGGCAGGAGTTCTCTTGGGGTGGGGA
CTCAGACTCCTCTGAGTCTAAGCTAGCCCGTTGTTCCATCCTTTCCAGATCCTCTGTGGCCCAATTTGCA
ACCAGCTAGGTGCAGGCACACCCCAAATGGAGCAAGTGCCTTGGAGCTGCTTTCCAGCACACTGGCGGCC
GTTACTAGTGGATCCGAGCTCGGTACCAAGCTTGGGTCTCCCTATAGTGAGTCGTATTAATTTCGATAAG
CCAGTAAGCAGTGGGTTCTCTAGTTAGCCAGAGAGCTCTGCTTATATAGACCTCCCACCGTACACGCCTA
CCGCCCATTTGCGTCAATGGGGCGGAGTTGTTACGACATTTTGGAAAGTCCCGTTGATTTTGGTGCCAAA
ACAAACTCCCATTGACGTCAATGGGGTGGAGACTTGGAAATCCCCGTGAGTCAAACCGCTATCCACGCCC
ATTGATGTACTGCCAAAACCGCATCACCATGGTAATAGCGATGACTAATACGTAGATGTACTGCCAAGTA
GGAAAGTCCCATAAGGTCATGTACTGGGCATAATGCCAGGCGGGCCATTTACCGTCATTGACGTCAATAG
GGGGCGTACTTGGCATATGATACACTTGATGTACTGCCAAGTGGGCAGTTTACCGTAAATACTCCACCCA
TTGACGTCAATGGAAAGTCCCTATTGGCGTTACTATGGGAACATACGTCATTATTGACGTCAATGGGCGG
GGGTCGTTGGGCGGTCAGCCAGGCGGGCCATTTACCGTAAGTTATGTAACGCGGAACTCCATATATGGGC
TATGAACTAATGACCCCGTAATTGATTACTATTAATAACTAGTCAATAATCAATGTCAACGCGTATATCT
GGCCCGTACATCGCGAAGCAGCGCAAAACGCCTAACCCTAAGCAGATTCTTCATGCAATTGTCGGTCAAG
CCTTGCCTTGTTGTAGCTTAAATTTTGCTCGCGCACTACTCAGCGACCTCCAACACACAAGCAGGGAGCA
GATACTGGCTTAACTATGCGGCATCAGAGCAGATTGTACTGAGAGTGCACCATAGGGGATCGGGAGATCT
CCCGATCCGTCGACGTCAGGTGGCACTTTTCGGGGAAATGTGCGCGGAACCCCTATTTGTTTATTTTTCT
AAATACATTCAAATATGTATCCGCTCATGAGACAATAACCCTGATAAATGCTTCAATAATATTGAAAAAG
GAAGAGTATGAGTATTCAACATTTCCGTGTCGCCCTTATTCCCTTTTTTGCGGCATTTTGCCTTCCTGTT
TTTGCTCACCCAGAAACGCTGGTGAAAGTAAAAGATGCTGAAGATCAGTTGGGTGCACGAGTGGGTTACA
TCGAACTGGATCTCAACAGCGGTAAGATCCTTGAGAGTTTTCGCCCCGAAGAACGTTTTCCAATGATGAG
CACTTTTAAAGTTCTGCTATGTGGCGCGGTATTATCCCGTATTGACGCCGGGCAAGAGCAACTCGGTCGC
CGCATACACTATTCTCAGAATGACTTGGTTGAGTACTCACCAGTCACAGAAAAGCATCTTACGGATGGCA
TGACAGTAAGAGAATTATGCAGTGCTGCCATAACCATGAGTGATAACACTGCGGCCAACTTACTTCTGAC
AACGATCGGAGGACCGAAGGAGCTAACCGCTTTTTTGCACAACATGGGGGATCATGTAACTCGCCTTGAT
CGTTGGGAACCGGAGCTGAATGAAGCCATACCAAACGACGAGCGTGACACCACGATGCCTGTAGCAATGG
CAACAACGTTGCGCAAACTATTAACTGGCGAACTACTTACTCTAGCTTCCCGGCAACAATTAATAGACTG
GATGGAGGCGGATAAAGTTGCAGGACCACTTCTGCGCTCGGCCCTTCCGGCTGGCTGGTTTATTGCTGAT
AAATCTGGAGCCGGTGAGCGTGGGTCTCGCGGTATCATTGCAGCACTGGGGCCAGATGGTAAGCCCTCCC
GTATCGTAGTTATCTACACGACGGGGAGTCAGGCAACTATGGATGAACGAAATAGACAGATCGCTGAGAT
AGGTGCCTCACTGATTAAGCATTGGTAACTGTCAGACCAAGTTTACTCATATATACTTTAGATTGATTTA
AAACTTCATTTTTAATTTAAAAGGATCTAGGTGAAGATCCTTTTTGATAATCTCATGACCAAAATCCCTT
AACGTGAGTTTTCGTTCCACTGAGCGTCAGACCCCGTAGAAAAGATCAAAGGATCTTCTTGAGATCCTTT
TTTTCTGCGCGTAATCTGCTGCTTGCAAACAAAAAAACCACCGCTACCAGCGGTGGTTTGTTTGCCGGAT
CAAGAGCTACCAACTCTTTTTCCGAAGGTAACTGGCTTCAGCAGAGCGCAGATACCAAATACTGTTCTTC
TAGTGTAGCCGTAGTTAGGCCACCACTTCAAGAACTCTGTAGCACCGCCTACATACCTCGCTCTGCTAAT
CCTGTTACCAGTGGCTGCTGCCAGTGGCGATAAGTCGTGTCTTACCGGGTTGGACTCAAGACGATAGTTA
CCGGATAAGGCGCAGCGGTCGGGCTGAACGGGGGGTTCGTGCACACAGCCCAGCTTGGAGCGAACGACCT
ACACCGAACTGAGATACCTACAGCGTGAGCTATGAGAAAGCGCCACGCTTCCCGAAGGGAGAAAGGCGGA
CAGGTATCCGGTAAGCGGCAGGGTCGGAACAGGAGAGCGCACGAGGGAGCTTCCAGGGGGAAACGCCTGG
TATCTTTATAGTCCTGTCGGGTTTCGCCACCTCTGACTTGAGCGTCGATTTTTGTGATGCTCGTCAGGGG
GGCGGAGCCTATGGAAAAACGCCAGCAACGCGGCCTTTTTACGGTTCCTGGCCTTTTGCTGGCCTTTTGC
TCACATGTTCTTTCCTGCGTTATCCCCTGATTCTGTGGATAACCGTATTACCGCCTTTGAGTGAGCTGAT
ACCGCTCGCCGCAGCCGAACGACCGAGCGCAGCGAGTCAGTGAGCGAGGAAGCGGAAGAGCGCCCAATAC
GCAAACCGCCTCTCCCCGCGCGTTGGCCGATTCATTAATGCAGCTGGCACGACAGGTTTCCCGACTGGAA
AGCGGGCAGTGAGCGCAACGCAATTAATGTGAGTTAGCTCACTCATTAGGCACCCCAGGCTTTACACTTT
ATGCTTCCGGCTCGTATGTTGTGTGGAATTGTGAGCGGATAACAATTTCACACAGGAAACAGCTATGACC
ATGATTACGCCAAGCTCTAGCTAGAGGTCGACGGTATACAGACATGATAAGATACATTGATGAGTTTGGA
CAAACCACAACTAGAATGCAGTGAAAAAAATGCTTTATTTGTGAAATTTGTGATGCTATTGCTTTATTTG
TAACCATTATAAGCTGCAATAAACAAGTTGGGGTGGGCGAAGAACTCCAGCATGAGATCCCCGCGCTGGA
GGATCATCCAGCCGGCGTCCCGGAAAACGATTCCGAAGCCCAACCTTTCATAGAAGGCGGCGGTGGAATC
GAAATCTCGTGATGGCAGGTTGGGCGTCGCTTGGTCGGTCATTTCGAACCCCAGAGTCCCGCTCAGAAGA
ACTCGTCAAGAAGGCGATAGAAGGCGATGCGCTGCGAATCGGGAGCGGCGATACCGTAAAGCACGAGGAA
GCGGTCAGCCCATTCGCCGCCAAGCTCTTCAGCAATATCACGGGTAGCCAACGCTATGTCCTGATAGCGG
TCCGCCACACCCAGCCGGCCACAGTCGATGAATCCAGAAAAGCGGCCATTTTCCACCATGATATTCGGCA
AGCAGGCATCGCCATGGGTCACGACGAGATCCTCGCCGTCGGGCATGCGCGCCTTGAGCCTGGCGAACAG
TTCGGCTGGCGCGAGCCCCTGATGCTCTTCGTCCAGATCATCCTGATCGACAAGACCGGCTTCCATCCGA
GTACGTGCTCGCTCGATGCGATGTTTCGCTTGGTGGTCGAATGGGCAGGTAGCCGGATCAAGCGTATGCA
GCCGCCGCATTGCATCAGCCATGATGGATACTTTCTCGGCAGGAGCAAGGTGAGATGACAGGAGATCCTG
CCCCGGCACTTCGCCCAATAGCAGCCAGTCCCTTCCCGCTTCAGTGACAACGTCGAGCACAGCTGCGCAA
GGAACGCCCGTCGTGGCCAGCCACGATAGCCGCGCTGCCTCGTCCTGCAGTTCATTCAGGGCACCGGACA
GGTCGGTCTTGACAAAAAGAACCGGGCGCCCCTGCGCTGACAGCCGGAACACGGCGGCATCAGAGCAGCC
GATTGTCTGTTGTGCCCAGTCATAGCCGAATAGCCTCTCCACCCAAGCGGCCGGAGAACCTGCGTGCAAT
CCATCTTGTTCAATCATGCGAAACGATCCTCATCCTGTCTCTTGATCAGATCCGAAAATGGATATACAAG
CTCCCGGGAGCTTTTTGCAAAAGCCTAGGCCTCCAAAAAAGCCTCCTCACTACTTCTGGAATAGCTCAGA
GGCAGAGGCGGCCTCGGCCTCTGCATAAATAAAAAAAATTAGTCAGCCATGGGGCGGAGAATGGGCGGAA
CTGGGCGGAGTTAGGGGCGGGATGGGCGGAGTTAGGGGCGGGACTATGGTTGCTGACTAATTGAGATGCA
TGCTTTGCATACTTCTGCCTGCTGGGGAGCCTGGGGACTTTCCACACCTGGTTGCTGACTAATTGAGATG
CATGCTTTGCATACTTCTGCCTGCTGGGGAGCCTGGGGACTTTCCACACCCTAACTGACACACATTCCAC
AGAATTAATTCGCGTTAAATTTTTGTTAAATCAGCTCATTTTTTAACCAATAGGCCGAAATCGGCAAAAT
CCCTTATAAATCAAAAGAATAGACCGAGATAGGGT
[37 nt withheld, positions 8926-8962]
AAAGAACGTGGACTCCAACGTCAAAGG
[49 nt withheld, positions 8990-9038]
T
[91 nt withheld, positions 9040-9130]
G
[124 nt withheld, positions 9132-9255]
GGGGATACC
